>Addgene plasmid #11477 | pGEX-KG-UbcH5b/2443 | addgene partial sequence | sequence record 18294 | 11477 with pGEX5'
TGGTTCCGCGTGGATCCCCGGGAATTTCCGGTGGTGGTGGTGGAATTCTAGACTCCATGGCTCTGAAGAG
AATCCACAAGGAATTGAATGATCTGGCACGGGACCCTCCAGCACAGTGTTCAGCAGGTCCTGTTGGAGAT
GATATGTTCCATTGGCAAGCTACAATAATGGGGCCAAATGACAGTCCCTATCAGGGTGGAGTATTTTTCT
TGACAATTCATTTCCCAACAGATTACCCCTTCAAACCACCTAAGGTTGCATTTACAACAAGAATTTATCA
TCCAAATATTAACAGTAATGGCAGCATTTGTCTTGATATTCTACGATCACAGTGGTCTCCAGCACTAACT
ATTTCAAAAGTACTCTTGTCCATCTGTTCTCTGTTGTGTGATCCCAATCCAGATGATCCTTTAGTACCTG
AGATTGCTCGGATCTACAAAACAGATAGAGAAAAGTACAACAGAATAGCTCGGGAATGGACTCAGAAGTA
TGCGATGTAATTAAAGAAATTATTGGATAACCTCTACAAATAAAGATAGGGGATCCAGAGAGCTCAAGCT
TAATTCATCGTGACTGACTGACGATCTGCCTCGCGC
