[The description below was written by a language model from this plasmid's Addgene catalogue record.]
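Description:
pGEX-KG-UbcH5b/2443 is a bacterial expression plasmid built on the pGEX-KG backbone (about 5 kb without insert), a member of the pGEX family of vectors designed to produce proteins in E. coli as fusions to glutathione S-transferase. It is propagated in standard cloning strains under ampicillin selection. The record lists the copy number as unknown and provides no feature table, so the origin of replication, promoter and other regulatory elements are not explicitly stated. pGEX-type vectors generally drive the GST fusion from an IPTG-inducible tac promoter, and pGEX-KG is generally known for a glycine-rich linker that follows the protease cleavage site after GST, but neither is confirmed by the record.

The insert is a 444 bp sequence encoding human UbcH5b (UBE2D2, also called Ube2d2), a ubiquitin-conjugating (E2) enzyme, with no mutation noted, so it appears to be the wild-type coding sequence. It sits downstream of the backbone-encoded GST, giving an N-terminally GST-tagged UbcH5b. The insert was introduced by restriction enzyme cloning, but the 5′ and 3′ sites used are not recorded. Standard pGEX flanking primers are listed for sequencing across the insert.

The record does not state a purpose. A construct of this design is typically used to express recombinant E2 enzyme in bacteria and purify it on glutathione resin. The purified protein can then serve in in vitro ubiquitination reactions alongside E1 and an E3 ligase, or in GST pull-down assays that probe E2–E3 interactions.
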