Addgene plasmid #11477: pGEX-KG-UbcH5b/2443
Depositing lab: Allan Weissman. Depositing organization: National Cancer Institute (NCI).
Backbone
  Vector backbone: pGEX-KG
  Backbone manufacturer: see PMID 1852137
  Backbone size w/o insert (bp): 5000
  Vector type: Bacterial Expression
Growth in bacteria
  Bacterial resistance: Ampicillin, 100 μg/mL
  Growth temperature: 37°C
  Growth strain: DH5alpha
  Copy number: Unknown
Gene/Insert
  Gene/Insert name: UbcH5b (alt name: Ube2d2)
  Species: H. sapiens (human)
  Insert size (bp): 444
  Mutation: n/a
  GenBank ID: U39317 NP_003330
  Entrez Gene: UBE2D2 (a.k.a. E2(17)KB2, PUBC1, UBC4, UBC4/5, UBCH4, UBCH5B)
  Tag / fusion protein: GST (N terminal on backbone)
  Cloning method: Restriction Enzyme; 5′ cloning site ? (unknown if destroyed); 3′ cloning site ? (unknown if destroyed)
  Sequencing primers: 5′ Amersham 5' pGEX; 3′ Amersham 3' pGEX
Terms and licenses: Academic/Nonprofit Terms; Industry Terms: Not Available to Industry
How to cite: pGEX-KG-UbcH5b/2443 was a gift from Allan Weissman (Addgene plasmid # 11477 ; http://n2t.net/addgene:11477 ; RRID:Addgene_11477)
